Addgene plasmid #232609: pAS3-rab-3P::AI::prdx-2G::SL2::his-24::tagRFP
Purpose: Pan-neuronal expression of 'PRDX-2' using a genomic fragment and fluorophore 'tagRFP', regulated by rab-3 promoter and unc-54 3' UTR
Depositing lab: Andrew Leifer. Depositing organization: Princeton University. Publication: TWISP: a transgenic worm for interrogating signal propagation in Caenorhabditis elegans. Sharma AK, Randi F, Kumar S, Dvali S, Leifer AM. Genetics. 2024 Jul 8;227(3):iyae077. doi: 10.1093/genetics/iyae077. PubMed 38733622.
Backbone
  Vector backbone: pAS3
  Backbone manufacturer: Anuj Sharma
  Vector type: Worm Expression
Growth in bacteria
  Bacterial resistance: Ampicillin, 100 μg/mL
  Growth temperature: 37°C
  Growth strain: DH5alpha
  Copy number: High Copy
Gene/Insert
  Gene/Insert name: PRDX-2
  Species: C. elegans (nematode)
  Mutation: N/A
  Entrez Gene: prdx-2 (a.k.a. CELE_F09E5.15)
  Cloning method: Ligation Independent Cloning
Terms and licenses: Academic/Nonprofit Terms; Industry Terms: Not Available to Industry
How to cite: pAS3-rab-3P::AI::prdx-2G::SL2::his-24::tagRFP was a gift from Andrew Leifer (Addgene plasmid # 232609 ; http://n2t.net/addgene:232609 ; RRID:Addgene_232609)
