[The description below was written by a language model from this plasmid's Addgene catalogue record and pLannotate feature annotations shown in this document.]
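Description:
pAS3-rab-3P::AI::prdx-2G::SL2::his-24::tagRFP is a C. elegans expression plasmid of about 10.3 kb built on the pAS3 backbone. It is propagated in E. coli as a high-copy plasmid through a ColE1/pUC-type origin and selected with ampicillin via the bla (AmpR) gene and its promoter. The remaining bacterial annotations are short backbone remnants: pUC-style multiple cloning site fragments, the lac promoter, operator and CAP site, and small pieces of lacI, rop and bom. None of these plays a part in expression in the worm.

The payload is a bicistronic operon-style cassette designed for pan-neuronal expression. According to the record, the rab-3 promoter drives a genomic fragment of prdx-2, which encodes the C. elegans peroxiredoxin PRDX-2, and the transcript ends in the unc-54 3' UTR. The "AI" in the name probably denotes an artificial intron, though the record does not define it. The annotation software did not call the promoter, the SL2 region or the 3' UTR. The large unannotated stretch upstream of prdx-2 presumably holds the promoter, and the aex-5 fragment after the reporter probably reflects genomic sequence next to unc-54. The prdx-2 coding region appears as two separate hits, the second matched to a snake peroxiredoxin homologue. This fits an intron-containing genomic fragment whose exons were matched independently.

Downstream, an SL2 trans-splicing element allows a second open reading frame to be translated separately from the same transcript. That frame fuses the linker histone his-24 to TagRFP, which should concentrate red fluorescence in the nuclei of expressing neurons. It marks the cells that also produce untagged PRDX-2. The plasmid was deposited with work describing a transgenic worm for interrogating neural signal propagation.
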