Features (pLannotate 1.2.2; 16 found; start..end, strand, type, name):
     23..41      -  misc_feature   MCS (fragment): pUC18/19 multiple cloning site
   4528..4908    +  CDS            prdx-2 (fragment): PRDX_CAEEL - Also known as prx2 From Caenorhabditis elegans.
   4970..5089    +  CDS            PRDX4_CROAT: Experimental evidence at protein level: Swiss-Prot protein existence level 1. Venom peroxiredoxin enzyme that may play a role as part of a redox pathway leading to the structural/functional diversification of toxins through a disulfide bond engineering mechanism. From Crotalus atrox (Western diamondback rattlesnake).
   5434..6021    +  CDS            his-24 (fragment): H24_CAEEL - Also known as H1.1 Experimental evidence at protein level: Swiss-Prot protein existence level 1. Histones H1 are necessary for the condensation of nucleosome chains into higher-order structures. From Caenorhabditis elegans.
   6085..6796    +  CDS            TagRFP (fragment): monomeric derivative of red fluorescent protein from Entacmaea quadricolor (Merzlyak et al., 2007) mammalian codon-optimized
   6796..6830    +  misc_feature   MCS (fragment): multiple cloning site
   7431..7583    +  CDS            aex-5 (fragment): AEX5_CAEEL - Also known as kpc-3 From Caenorhabditis elegans.
   7711..7746    +  CDS            rop (fragment): Rop protein, which maintains plasmids at low copy number; rop
   7848..7947    +  misc_feature   bom (fragment): basis of mobility region from pBR322
   8045..8149    +  promoter       AmpR promoter: bla
   8150..9010    +  CDS            AmpR: β-lactamase; bla; confers resistance to ampicillin, carbenicillin, and related antibiotics
   9181..9769    +  rep_origin     ori: high-copy-number ColE1/pMB1/pBR322/pUC origin of replication
   9952..10044   +  CDS            lacI (fragment): lac repressor; lacI; The lac repressor binds to the lac operator to inhibit transcription in E. coli. This inhibition can be relieved by adding lactose or isopropyl-β-D-thiogalactopyranoside (IPTG).
  10057..10078   +  protein_bind   CAP binding site: CAP binding activates transcription in the presence of cAMP. E. coli catabolite activator protein
  10093..10123   +  promoter       lac promoter: promoter for the E. coli lac operon
  10131..10147   +  protein_bind   lac operator: The lac repressor binds to the lac operator to inhibit transcription in E. coli. This inhibition can be relieved by adding lactose or isopropyl-β-D-thiogalactopyranoside (IPTG). lac repressor encoded by lacI
>Addgene plasmid #232609 | pAS3-rab-3P::AI::prdx-2G::SL2::his-24::tagRFP | addgene full sequence | sequence record 461143 | Addgene NGS Result
GCTAACAACTTGGAAATGAAATAAGCTTGCATGCCTGCAGGCGAGTTTTGACTGGCTTTCAAAAACTGAG
TGATTACTAATTATTTTTGAAAAAATTAACAGTTGTGATATGATATTTAGACATTTTTGCAATATATAAT
TTGTTTGAAAAAAAAACATTTTTTAATGGTCTTCGAAGCTATAATAGTTTTTCGTAAAATTTTAAATAAA
ACAGCTGACAGATATCCACATTCAATAATTGAAAGTATGCAGTTCTCTTTTTTTTTGTCAAATAGAAAAA
AAGTAACAGATGGTCAGATATAATCTAGGTTAATCTGACTCTGGTCATCGATGAACTCATTTTCATCATA
ATCATTCTTCTTTCAAATGGTCTGTTCGGAATTCGAATATTCAATAAATGGATATCTTATTAGATGCTCC
GGATTTATTCCACCAAACTTCCAAGACGTAAGTTCAATTTAAACAAAATTACTATAGCTTGAAAAAATGA
GAAAAAACGAGCAGATAAAAAAATAACAGAAAAAATCCATAAAAATGACGAGGGTTCCGTGCGAAAATCG
TCATTGTTTTTGGCTTGCATCACACTTTTCCGCGAGTCAGCCACACTGTTTTATCGATTATTATTTTTCT
GATTTCAGAAACCGGAAACTTACAACTGAGATGCTTTCATTTTGATTTTTTTAAATTTAGTTTTGATTTC
AGCGATTTGTTTGAATATAATTATGCATGAGTTGGCTTTTGCATTTTTAGATAAATAAGTTCACATGCTC
GGACAAATTGTGTGGTTTAATCTGTGAAAGTTTTGAATCTTCTGTTTGAAAAAAAAAACATTTTTAATTT
GTATATACGAGTGAATTGGTTAGGCCCTGGTTACGTTTTCCAGCGAATTCATTCAAATTTCTTATTTTTT
CTATTTTTTCAATTAAATAATTTAGTTCTCTATCACATGTGTATGATCAAAATTTCATTCCTAATCGTAA
GCAAATTTAGGCTCATCCGTAGTATAATTTTGTTATGAAGGGCTTCACAGTAAAAGCTCAAACTCCAACA
TTTAGCAACTAGCAACCAACAAAAAACCAAAGAAATGTCAGTTTTGAAAAGTCGTTATTTCTTTGTCTTC
TCACAATTCACACATCATCTTCTCGTTTTCCTCCGTTTTTTTGTCGTGCTTCCTTCTTTTCTTTACACAT
TTTTCTAACCTTTTTTTAAGTCTATCCTCTCCTAATCCTTTGTACTCTCTAATCAGTTTTGCTGGTTGTG
CTGCACAATTTTTATCAGATTTATGCGCGAAACAAAAGCCTCTCGCGGAGAGCTCCGCCAAATCCGGTCT
TCTTTTTTCCTTGCCTATCGGATTTCACAAACATTCAGTTTGTCACTTGACGATGTGTTGGAGGCATTAC
TACTAGGAAGTGTTATTCATATTTTTTATTCGTTTCTTTTTGGTGACTAAACGAAATATTCCGAACGTTT
TCCTGATTTCAGGCGGCGGAAACGAAGAAGACCACGAATAATCAACAGGCTGCCATTGCATCCGCCAGAA
GTCGAGTGAGTTCTTTGAAAATCTTTATTAGAGTTATTTGTGACAATTTGCCACTTTTTTTTTAATGTTT
AATGAATCTGTAACGAAATTAATACCAAGGGTGTCCAACAGAACTATCTGAGCGGTTATTTAATTTTTAG
ATAGTATATTTCTTCCGATCGTAACATACATATTTTCAAGCATAGTACTGTGATTTAAGTTACAGTTTTC
CAATCAGTCTTGATTTTAATAAAAACTTTTCAACTGCAAAAATGCCTCTGAAGTATTTTTCTATATTTTT
ATAGTTGAATAATTTTTTGATTGGCACAAAGACCGCCGAGATATGAGCCGTTAAAGTAAAGCTGCATGGA
TTCAATATGGTTTGTATTTGATTGGAGTCACTTACATGGAAATATTTGTATTTAAATCTCATATTTTAAA
ACAAGACAAACACCAAATTAAATTTTTATTAATCTGAACATTTTTCAATCGATTTGGTAAACAAATTATT
AGATGTTTCCCTCAAAAATTGTAACAATTCCTAAATTGTGGCACTTATAATAACATCGTCCTGAATTCTC
AAAAAAAACCGAATGCTAAGAGAGATTTCGTTTAACTGGGACCTGTAACTGAATTTTCAAATATTGGCAG
TTTTTGATAAACTGGGAGGGAAATCAAAAACCAAAACTACAGTACCCCTCGTGTTATAATAAATTGTCAT
TCACTCCTTTTTTGTTCCCAACATTTGCTCCCATCTCCTGACGAGAAAGAACAATTTTATGAGCACGGGA
ACCCGTGGGCGTCCATCCGTTCCTCCTGTGCAATTTCAGCCCCCTTCCTCTACATTCTCTGTGTTCCCGT
TTTTATCGTTTTATGGGTATCGGGAACGGACAGATCGCTTCCATTTGCTTCTATTCCGTCCTCACAAGAC
GTCCCACTAACTGATTTTCTTCTGATTTCTTTTCACTGAAAATGGGAAAGAAAGAAAAAGACGATGAATC
GACGACTTCTTCTCAGGAGAAGGTGAAGAAGAAGGATAAGGAGAAAGTTCATCTAAGGCTGAAAGATAAA
GTAAAAAAACTTAGAAAATCTAAGTCGATTGCAGTATCTTCTCCAGCTGATTATATGACTTGTCAGTGTG
AACCATGCAAAAAAGTAGCTCTCGAGGTAATAATTTTTAAACTCAATACGTAGTTAAGTTTGAACTCCTT
TTAATTTACTTATCATCTAATTTACCGTCACAATAGTACTTCCATTAGCAATTATTTTAAAATTACATGC
ATAGCTTCAATGTTCGTTTTTTTGCGTTCTCATATCGTATGTTGTCTGCCTCTCGAATACTGACTGTCCG
ACTAGAATGTCCCGGTAGGATTACTGTACGGTCACTGGGAATAAACTGTTTCTGAAATCAATCTGAAATT
CCGTAGATCTTCTTGGTTCAATTTCTTATTCCTCAATCTTTGGACAACGTCACCTTCAGAGTCGTCGTTG
AGTATCCCATCATTAACTAGTCAATCTTTCTCTCTTTTTCATTTCCCCCAACTTTTCTGCATATTTTTTG
ACGACGACGACCTCGACGGCAACGAGAATACATTTATCTATTTTTTAGTATAGCATATATACATTTTCTA
CTTTTCTCTAACCCATTTCAGACGTATAGATTTTGGTTTTCGAATGCAACTTTGAGATTTTTCAAAGATC
TTCAGATGGGAGCAGTGGACTGTCTATTTGATATTCTTAAAATGTACTCTATAAAAGATGAAACTGTAAT
GACCAATTCCCTACATAAATATTTTTAACTAATTGGTCGGATATTTGGGGATCAGAGAAGTACTTGTTTT
TGCGATATTAATAATGATATATTTTTCTAGTAAAAAAATGTTAAGCGATTTGTGAATAATTAAGTTGGCT
TGAAAAAGATTTTTTGATAGCTATGTATTTTGTTAATTTAAATCAGATTTTAAAACTTTATTATTGACTA
TTTATATATATTATATATTATATATTTTCATGGTTTAATCAAAATCTATTAAATTATTTCTAAGATCTCT
AAATATCGAATTCTCTAAAAAGCTTCATCAACAAAAGCATTTCAATTATCTAACACAATGAGAATAATTC
AAGAACTGAAATAGAAAGAAATCTAGAAAAAAAAGAGAGTGAGGTGCCCTATTAAATCGGTGCTCTCCTC
TCTAACAGAAGCGCCTACACGCACCCAAGAGAGCTCTTTTTCTTTCTTTTTTCGGAGCACACATACACGC
ATACACTCCTCAGAAGTGTATAGAGAAAATGGGAGAAGAAGCGAAAGAAGACGAAGAAGCGGTTGTGATG
TATGCATCGGGCGTTTCTATCCCTCTCCGTGAGCAACGAGCTAGTCAACCCATCGATCCATTTTTGTGAG
CACACACAGAGAGAGACTCAAACACACTCACAGCTTCACACTGAGCTCCAAGAGCTCTGTAGAGAGAAGC
CAGAGTATGCTTTCCTCGATTTTCCTAACGTCTTCTTCTTCTGCTTTTTTCTTTTTCCCAACGAGTTGTA
GTCCACTAACTTCAATTTTTCCTCCAGAGAAAGAGTTTTAGAGAGACAGCTGATAAATACACTAGAGAAA
TAAAAAGAATGATAAAAATTTGCTATTTTAATCAGTTCCCTCTCGTTTCTCTAAGTTTTGTTGTTGGGTT
GGGAAATTAAAATTGGAAAATGGAAATAACGTTTTTTTCTGTCTAATCTTGAATTCTCCAGACATTTCTT
ATTTCCTTTTTTGTTGCAAGTTTTTCTTCCTTCTCTAATTTTTAATCAAAGATATCTCGCTATGAACTTT
GAATTTTTGATATTTTGATTCTATAAATACATAAAGTAATCTAAATGCTCTTTTAAAATAAATCTACAGT
AGCCCTATTTTCAGGGATCCCCGGGATTGGCCAAAGGACCCAAAGGTATGTTTCGAATGATACTAACATA
ACATAGAACATTTTCAGGAGGACCCTTGGAGGGTACCGAGCTCAGAAAAAATGTCGAAAGCATTCATCGG
AAAGCCAGCTCCACAATTCAAGACTCAAGCCGTCGTTGATGGCGAGTTCGTTGATGTTTCGCTCTCTGAC
TACAAGGGAAAATACGTTGTGCTCTTCTTCTACCCACTTGACTTCACTTTCGTGTGCCCAACCGAGATTA
TCGCCTTCTCTGACCGTGCTGAGGAGTTCAAGGCTATCAACACCGTTGTGCTCGCCGCTTCCACCGACTC
TGTCTTCTCTCACTTGGCATGGATCAACCAGCCACGCAAGCACGGAGGACTCGGAGAGATGAACATTCCA
GTTCTCGCTGACACCAACCACCAAATCTCCCGTGATTACGGAGTTCTCAAGGAGGACGAAGGAATTGCTT
TCCGTGGTGAGTTATATTCTGAATGGAATCCTTCATATTTTCGTACTTTATTTGAAAAATAAAATTTCAG
GACTCTTCATCATCGACCCATCACAAAACCTCCGTCAAATCACCATCAATGATCTTCCAGTCGGACGCTC
TGTTGATGAGACTCTTCGTCTTGTTCAGGCCTTCCAGTTCGTCGAGAAGCACGGAGAGGTTTGCCCAGCT
GGATGGACTCCAGGATCCGACACCATCAAGCCAGGAGTCAAAGAAAGCCAAGAGTACTTCAAGAAGCACT
AAGGTACCGCTGTCTCATCCTACTTTCACCTAGTTAACTGCTTGTCTTAAAATCTATGCTTCTCTTTAGT
ATCTAAAATTTTCCTAGAAGCTTACAAGTATATAAATGGTCTCTTCTCAATAAAGGTTGTATATTTATTC
ATCTTATTGAATCTGCCATTTCCTCGTTTTTGCGAGTTTATATACCTTCCAATTTTCTTTCTATTGTATT
TTCAACTTCTAATTTTAATTCAGGGAAACTGCTTCAACGCATCATGTCTGATTCCGCTGTTGTTGCCGCC
GCTGTCGAGCCAAAGGTCCCAAAGGCTAAGGCCGCCAAGGCCGCCAAGCCAGCCGCCAAGGCCGCCAAGC
CAACCAAAGTTGCCAAGGCCAAGGCTCCAGTCGCTCACCCACCATACATCAACATGATCAAGGAGGCCAT
CAAGCAGCTCAAGGACCGCAAAGGAGCTTCCAAGCAGGCAATCCTCAAGTTCATCTCCCAAAACTACAAG
CTCGGAGACAATGTCATCCAGATCAATGCTCATCTCCGTCAGGCTCTCAAGCGTGGTGTCACCAGCAAGG
CCCTTGTTCAAGCCGCCGGATCCGGAGCCAACGGACGTTTCCGTGTGCCAGAGAAGGCCGCCGCCGCCAA
GAAGCCAGCAGCAGCCAAGAAGCCAGCAGCAGCCAAGAAACCAGCAGCCGCCAAGAAAGCCACTGGAGAG
AAGAAGGCAAAGAAGCCAGCCGCTGCCAAGCCAAAGAAGGCCGCCACCGGAGATAAGAAGGTCAAGAAGG
CCAAGAGCCCAAAGAAGGTTGCCAAGCCAGCTGCCAAGAAGGTCGCCAAGTCTCCAGCCAAGAAGGCCGC
TCCAAAGAAGATCGCCAAGCCAGCTGCCAAGAAGGCCGCCAAGCCAGCCGCCAAGGCCGCATGCATGGTG
TCTAAGGGCGAAGAGCTGATTAAGGAGAACATGCACATGAAGCTGTACATGGAGGGCACCGTGAACAACC
ACCACTTCAAGTGCACATCCGAGGGCGAAGGCAAGCCCTACGAGGGCACCCAGACCATGAGAATCAAGGT
GGTCGAGGGCGGCCCTCTCCCCTTCGCCTTCGACATCCTGGCTACCAGCTTCATGTACGGCAGCAGAACC
TTCATCAACCACACCCAGGGCATCCCCGACTTCTTTAAGCAGTCCTTCCCTGAGGGCTTCACATGGGAGA
GAGTCACCACATACGAAGACGGGGGCGTGCTGACCGCTACCCAGGACACCAGCCTCCAGGACGGCTGCCT
CATCTACAACGTCAAGATCAGAGGGGTGAACTTCCCATCCAACGGCCCTGTGATGCAGAAGAAAACACTC
GGCTGGGAGGCCAACACCGAGATGCTGTACCCCGCTGACGGCGGCCTGGAAGGCAGAACCGACATGGCCC
TGAAGCTCGTGGGCGGGGGCCACCTGATCTGCAACTTCAAGACCACATACAGATCCAAGAAACCCGCTAA
GAACCTCAAGATGCCCGGCGTCTACTATGTGGACCACAGACTGGAAAGAATCAAGGAGGCCGACAAAGAG
ACCTACGTCGAGCAGCACGAGGTGGCTGTGGCCAGATACTGCGACCTCCCTAGCAAACTGGGGCACAAAC
TTAATTCCGGACTCAGATCTCGAGCTCAAGCTTCGAATTCCAACTGAGCGCCGGTCGCTACCATTACCAA
CTTGTCTGGTGTCAAAAATAATAGGGGCCGCTGTCATCAGAGTAAGTTTAAACTGAGTTCTACTAACTAA
CGAGTAATATTTAAATTTTCAGCATCTCGCGCCCGTGCCTCTGACTTCTAAGTCCAATTACTCTTCAACA
TCCCTACATGCTCTTTCTCCCTGTGCTCCCACCCCCTATTTTTGTTATTATCAAAAAACTTCTCTTAATT
TCTTTGTTTTTTAGCTTCTTTTAAGTCACCTCTAACAATGAAATTGTGTAGATTCAAAAATAGAATTAAT
TCGTAATAAAAAGTCGAAAAAAATTGTGCTCCCTCCCCCCATTAATAATAATTCTATCCCAAAATCTACA
CAATGTTCTGTGTACACTTCTTATGTTTTTTACTTCTGATAAATTTTTTTGAAACATCATAGAAAAAACC
GCACACAAAATACCTTATCATATGTTACGTTTCAGTTTATGACCGCAATTTTTATTTCTTCGCACGTCTG
GGCCTCTCATGACGTCAAATCATGCTCATCGTGAAAAAGTTTTGGAGTATTTTTGGAATTTTTCAATCAA
GTGAAAGTTTATGAAATTAATTTTCCTGCTTTTGCTTTTTGGGGTTTCCCCTATTGTTTGTCAAGATTTC
GAGGACGGCGTTTTTCTTGCTAAAATCACAAGTATTGATGAGCACGATGCAAGAAAGATCGGAAGAAGGT
TTGGGTTTGAGGCTCAGTGGAAGGTGAGTAGAAGTTGATAATTTGAAAGTGGAGTAGTGTCTATGGGGTT
TTTGCCTTAAATGACAGAATACATTCCCAATATACCAAACATAACTGTTTCCTACTAGTCGGCCGTACGG
GCCCTTTCGTCTCGCGCGTTTCGGTGATGACGGTGAAAACCTCTGACACATGCAGCTCCCGGAGACGGTC
ACAGCTTGTCTGTAAGCGGATGCCGGGAGCAGACAAGCCCGTCAGGGCGCGTCAGCGGGTGTTGGCGGGT
GTCGGGGCTGGCTTAACTATGCGGCATCAGAGCAGATTGTACTGAGAGTGCACCATATGCGGTGTGAAAT
ACCGCACAGATGCGTAAGGAGAAAATACCGCATCAGGCGGCCTTAAGGGCCTCGTGATACGCCTATTTTT
ATAGGTTAATGTCATGATAATAATGGTTTCTTAGACGTCAGGTGGCACTTTTCGGGGAAATGTGCGCGGA
ACCCCTATTTGTTTATTTTTCTAAATACATTCAAATATGTATCCGCTCATGAGACAATAACCCTGATAAA
TGCTTCAATAATATTGAAAAAGGAAGAGTATGAGTATTCAACATTTCCGTGTCGCCCTTATTCCCTTTTT
TGCGGCATTTTGCCTTCCTGTTTTTGCTCACCCAGAAACGCTGGTGAAAGTAAAAGATGCTGAAGATCAG
TTGGGTGCACGAGTGGGTTACATCGAACTGGATCTCAACAGCGGTAAGATCCTTGAGAGTTTTCGCCCCG
AAGAACGTTTTCCAATGATGAGCACTTTTAAAGTTCTGCTATGTGGCGCGGTATTATCCCGTATTGACGC
CGGGCAAGAGCAACTCGGTCGCCGCATACACTATTCTCAGAATGACTTGGTTGAGTACTCACCAGTCACA
GAAAAGCATCTTACGGATGGCATGACAGTAAGAGAATTATGCAGTGCTGCCATAACCATGAGTGATAACA
CTGCGGCCAACTTACTTCTGACAACGATCGGAGGACCGAAGGAGCTAACCGCTTTTTTGCACAACATGGG
GGATCATGTAACTCGCCTTGATCGTTGGGAACCGGAGCTGAATGAAGCCATACCAAACGACGAGCGTGAC
ACCACGATGCCTGTAGCAATGGCAACAACGTTGCGCAAACTATTAACTGGCGAACTACTTACTCTAGCTT
CCCGGCAACAATTAATAGACTGGATGGAGGCGGATAAAGTTGCAGGACCACTTCTGCGCTCGGCCCTTCC
GGCTGGCTGGTTTATTGCTGATAAATCTGGAGCCGGTGAGCGTGGGTCTCGCGGTATCATTGCAGCACTG
GGGCCAGATGGTAAGCCCTCCCGTATCGTAGTTATCTACACGACGGGGAGTCAGGCAACTATGGATGAAC
GAAATAGACAGATCGCTGAGATAGGTGCCTCACTGATTAAGCATTGGTAACTGTCAGACCAAGTTTACTC
ATATATACTTTAGATTGATTTAAAACTTCATTTTTAATTTAAAAGGATCTAGGTGAAGATCCTTTTTGAT
AATCTCATGACCAAAATCCCTTAACGTGAGTTTTCGTTCCACTGAGCGTCAGACCCCGTAGAAAAGATCA
AAGGATCTTCTTGAGATCCTTTTTTTCTGCGCGTAATCTGCTGCTTGCAAACAAAAAAACCACCGCTACC
AGCGGTGGTTTGTTTGCCGGATCAAGAGCTACCAACTCTTTTTCCGAAGGTAACTGGCTTCAGCAGAGCG
CAGATACCAAATACTGTTCTTCTAGTGTAGCCGTAGTTAGGCCACCACTTCAAGAACTCTGTAGCACCGC
CTACATACCTCGCTCTGCTAATCCTGTTACCAGTGGCTGCTGCCAGTGGCGATAAGTCGTGTCTTACCGG
GTTGGACTCAAGACGATAGTTACCGGATAAGGCGCAGCGGTCGGGCTGAACGGGGGGTTCGTGCACACAG
CCCAGCTTGGAGCGAACGACCTACACCGAACTGAGATACCTACAGCGTGAGCTATGAGAAAGCGCCACGC
TTCCCGAAGGGAGAAAGGCGGACAGGTATCCGGTAAGCGGCAGGGTCGGAACAGGAGAGCGCACGAGGGA
GCTTCCAGGGGGAAACGCCTGGTATCTTTATAGTCCTGTCGGGTTTCGCCACCTCTGACTTGAGCGTCGA
TTTTTGTGATGCTCGTCAGGGGGGCGGAGCCTATGGAAAAACGCCAGCAACGCGGCCTTTTTACGGTTCC
TGGCCTTTTGCTGGCCTTTTGCTCACATGTTCTTTCCTGCGTTATCCCCTGATTCTGTGGATAACCGTAT
TACCGCCTTTGAGTGAGCTGATACCGCTCGCCGCAGCCGAACGACCGAGCGCAGCGAGTCAGTGAGCGAG
GAAGCGGAAGAGCGCCCAATACGCAAACCGCCTCTCCCCGCGCGTTGGCCGATTCATTAATGCAGCTGGC
ACGACAGGTTTCCCGACTGGAAAGCGGGCAGTGAGCGCAACGCAATTAATGTGAGTTAGCTCACTCATTA
GGCACCCCAGGCTTTACACTTTATGCTTCCGGCTCGTATGTTGTGTGGAATTGTGAGCGGATAACAATTT
CACACAGGAAACAGCTATGACCATGATTACGCCAAGCTGTAAGTTTAAACATGATCTTACTAACTAACTA
TTCTCATTTAAATTTTCAGAGCTTAAAAATGGCTGAAATCACTCACAACGATGGATAC
